Addgene plasmid #172519: pIA1400
Purpose: Expression of SARS-COV-2 Nsp12 in E. coli
Depositing lab: Irina Artsimovitch. Depositing organization: Ohio State University. Publication: NMPylation and de-NMPylation of SARS-CoV-2 nsp9 by the NiRAN domain. Wang B, Svetlov D, Artsimovitch I. Nucleic Acids Res. 2021 Aug 5. pii: 6342456. doi: 10.1093/nar/gkab677. PubMed 34352100.
Backbone
  Vector backbone: pRSFDuet-1
  Total vector size (bp): 6721
  Vector type: Bacterial Expression
Growth in bacteria
  Bacterial resistance: Kanamycin, 50 μg/mL
  Growth temperature: 37°C
  Growth strain: DH5alpha
  Copy number: Unknown
Gene/Insert
  Gene/Insert name: SARS-COV-2 Nsp12
  Species: Synthetic
  Insert size (bp): 2821
  Entrez Gene: ORF1ab (a.k.a. GU280_gp01)
  Promoter: T7
  Tag / fusion protein: His-SUMO (N terminal on backbone)
  Cloning method: Restriction Enzyme; 5′ cloning site NcoI (not destroyed); 3′ cloning site HindIII (not destroyed)
  Sequencing primers: 5′ TAATACGACTCACTATAGGG; 3′ GCTAGTTATTGCTCAGCGG
Terms and licenses: Academic/Nonprofit Terms; Industry Terms: Not Available to Industry
How to cite: pIA1400 was a gift from Irina Artsimovitch (Addgene plasmid # 172519 ; http://n2t.net/addgene:172519 ; RRID:Addgene_172519)
