[The description below was written by a language model from this plasmid's Addgene catalogue record and pLannotate feature annotations shown in this document.]
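Description:
pIA1400 is a bacterial expression plasmid built on the pRSFDuet-1 backbone for producing SARS-CoV-2 Nsp12, the ORF1ab-derived subunit that carries the viral RNA-dependent RNA polymerase and the NiRAN domain, in E. coli. It replicates from the RSF1030 origin, which is compatible with plasmids bearing other common origins and so allows co-expression from partner vectors in the same cell. Selection is by kanamycin through an aph(3')-Ia gene. The copy number is not recorded. The catalogue size is about 6.7 kb, consistent with the sequenced record.

The synthetic Nsp12 coding sequence (about 2.8 kb, cloned between NcoI and HindIII) sits downstream of a T7 promoter with an adjacent lac operator and the T7 gene 10 ribosome binding site. Transcription ends at a T7 terminator. A plasmid-borne lacI gene supplies the repressor, so expression depends on a host that provides T7 RNA polymerase and is induced with IPTG. The protein is made as an N-terminal His-SUMO fusion. The feature table shows a short His-tag-like match, a thrombin cleavage site and a yeast SMT3-derived SUMO module immediately preceding the coronavirus replicase segment. This arrangement supports affinity purification followed by removal of the tag.

The annotation software labels the viral segment with a generic polyprotein description, but its position and length match Nsp12. Short S-tag and SET1 fragments lie after the insert and before the terminator, and appear to be backbone remnants; whether they are translated is not stated. The small TcR fragment matches are likewise probably incidental. The associated work concerns NMPylation and de-NMPylation of nsp9 by the NiRAN domain, which suggests the plasmid supplies recombinant Nsp12 for biochemical assays.
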