Features (pLannotate 1.2.2; 19 found; start..end, strand, type, name):
    851..928     -  promoter       lacI promoter: lacI
    936..971     -  CDS            TcR (fragment): tetracycline efflux protein; tet; confers resistance to tetracycline
    974..992     +  promoter       T7 promoter: promoter for bacteriophage T7 RNA polymerase
    993..1017    +  protein_bind   lac operator: The lac repressor binds to the lac operator to inhibit transcription in E. coli. This inhibition can be relieved by adding lactose or isopropyl-β-D-thiogalactopyranoside (IPTG). lac repressor encoded by lacI
   1032..1054    +  RBS            RBS: efficient ribosome binding site from bacteriophage T7 gene 10 (Olins and Rangwala, 1989)
   1082..1098    +  CDS            capTEV™ (fragment): composite tag for in vivo biotinylation, TEV protease cleavage, and 6xHis tagging
   1109..1126    +  CDS            thrombin site: thrombin recognition and cleavage site
   1139..1431    +  CDS            SUMO (fragment): cleavable ubiquitin-like protein tag; S. cerevisiae SMT3 (truncated)
   1415..4228    +  CDS            rep (fragment): R1AB_SARS2 - Experimental evidence at protein level: Swiss-Prot protein existence level 1. [2'-O-methyltransferase]: Methyltransferase that mediates mRNA cap 2'-O-ribose methylation to the 5'-cap structure of viral mRNAs. N7-methyl guanosine cap is a prerequisite for binding of nsp16. Therefore plays an essential role in viral mRNAs cap methylation which is essential to evade immune system. From Severe acute respiratory syndrome coronavirus 2 (2019-nCoV) (SARS-CoV-2).
   4257..4298    +  CDS            S-Tag (fragment): affinity and epitope tag derived from pancreatic ribonuclease A
   4328..4345    +  CDS            SET1 (fragment): solubility-enhancement tag derived from T7 phage gene 10B
   4353..4400    +  terminator     T7 terminator: transcription terminator for bacteriophage T7 RNA polymerase
   4564..4621    +  promoter       AmpR promoter (fragment): bla
   4630..5445    -  CDS            KanR: aminoglycoside phosphotransferase; aph(3')-Ia; confers resistance to kanamycin in bacteria or G418 (Geneticin®) in eukaryotes
   5446..5537    -  promoter       AmpR promoter: bla
   5553..6302    -  rep_origin     RSF ori: Plasmids containing the RSF 1030 origin of replication can be propagated in E. coli cells that contain additional plasmids with compatible origins.
   6385..6449    -  CDS            TcR (fragment): tetracycline efflux protein; tet; confers resistance to tetracycline
   6464..6485    -  protein_bind   CAP binding site: CAP binding activates transcription in the presence of cAMP. E. coli catabolite activator protein
   6498..850     -  CDS            lacI (across the origin): lac repressor; lacI; The lac repressor binds to the lac operator to inhibit transcription in E. coli. This inhibition can be relieved by adding lactose or isopropyl-β-D-thiogalactopyranoside (IPTG).
>Addgene plasmid #172519 | pIA1400 | addgene full sequence | sequence record 338042 | Addgene NGS Result
GGATATAACATGAGCTGTCTTCGGTATCGTCGTATCCCACTACCGAGATGTCCGCACCAACGCGCAGCCC
GGACTCGGTAATGGCGCGCATTGCGCCCAGCGCCATCTGATCGTTGGCAACCAGCATCGCAGTGGGAACG
ATGCCCTCATTCAGCATTTGCATGGTTTGTTGAAAACCGGACATGGCACTCCAGTCGCCTTCCCGTTCCG
CTATCGGCTGAATTTGATTGCGAGTGAGATATTTATGCCAGCCAGCCAGACGCAGACGCGCCGAGACAGA
ACTTAATGGGCCCGCTAACAGCGCGATTTGCTGGTGACCCAATGCGACCAGATGCTCCACGCCCAGTCGC
GTACCGTCTTCATGGGAGAAAATAATACTGTTGATGGGTGTCTGGTCAGAGACATCAAGAAATAACGCCG
GAACATTAGTGCAGGCAGCTTCCACAGCAATGGCATCCTGGTCATCCAGCGGATAGTTAATGATCAGCCC
ACTGACGCGTTGCGCGAGAAGATTGTGCACCGCCGCTTTACAGGCTTCGACGCCGCTTCGTTCTACCATC
GACACCACCACGCTGGCACCCAGTTGATCGGCGCGAGATTTAATCGCCGCGACAATTTGCGACGGCGCGT
GCAGGGCCAGACTGGAGGTGGCAACGCCAATCAGCAACGACTGTTTGCCCGCCAGTTGTTGTGCCACGCG
GTTGGGAATGTAATTCAGCTCCGCCATCGCCGCTTCCACTTTTTCCCGCGTTTTCGCAGAAACGTGGCTG
GCCTGGTTCACCACGCGGGAAACGGTCTGATAAGAGACACCGGCATACTCTGCGACATCGTATAACGTTA
CTGGTTTCACATTCACCACCCTGAATTGACTCTCTTCCGGGCGCTATCATGCCATACCGCGAAAGGTTTT
GCGCCATTCGATGGTGTCCGGGATCTCGACGCTCTCCCTTATGCGACTCCTGCATTAGGAAATTAATACG
ACTCACTATAGGGGAATTGTGAGCGGATAACAATTCCCCTGTAGAAATAATTTTGTTTAACTTTAATAAG
GAGATATACCATGGGCAGCCACCACCACCACCATCATCATCATCATCACAGCAGCGGCCTGGTGCCGCGC
GGCAGCCACATGGCAAGCATGTCGGACTCAGAAGTCAATCAAGAAGCTAAGCCAGAGGTCAAGCCAGAAG
TCAAGCCTGAGACTCACATCAATTTAAAGGTGTCCGATGGATCTTCAGAGATCTTCTTCAAGATCAAAAA
GACCACTCCTTTAAGAAGGCTGATGGAAGCGTTCGCTAAAAGACAGGGTAAGGAAATGGACTCCTTAAGA
TTCTTGTACGACGGTATTAGAATCCAAGCTGATCAGACCCCTGAAGATTTGGACATGGAGGATAACGATA
TTATTGAGGCTCACAGAGAACAGATTGGTGGATCCGCCGACGCGCAGTCTTTTCTGAACCGCGTATGCGG
GGTAAGCGCAGCTCGCTTGACACCCTGTGGTACTGGGACGTCTACAGACGTGGTTTATCGCGCGTTCGAC
ATCTATAACGACAAAGTCGCCGGTTTCGCTAAGTTCTTGAAGACCAATTGCTGTCGCTTTCAAGAGAAAG
ATGAAGATGATAATCTTATTGACTCTTATTTTGTAGTAAAGCGTCACACCTTCAGCAACTATCAGCATGA
AGAAACCATCTATAATCTTTTGAAGGACTGTCCAGCAGTAGCCAAGCACGATTTTTTCAAATTTCGTATT
GACGGTGACATGGTCCCCCACATTTCACGCCAGCGCCTTACCAAATACACAATGGCGGATCTGGTTTATG
CTCTTCGTCATTTTGACGAAGGAAATTGCGACACCCTTAAGGAGATTCTGGTAACTTATAATTGTTGCGA
CGATGACTATTTTAATAAAAAGGATTGGTATGATTTTGTCGAAAATCCGGATATTTTACGTGTGTACGCA
AATCTGGGAGAGCGCGTTCGCCAAGCGTTGTTAAAGACGGTACAGTTCTGCGACGCCATGCGTAATGCCG
GTATCGTGGGTGTGCTGACCTTAGATAACCAAGATCTTAACGGTAATTGGTATGATTTCGGAGATTTTAT
TCAGACCACTCCCGGCTCCGGCGTGCCGGTAGTGGATTCCTATTATAGTCTGCTGATGCCAATCTTGACG
TTGACCCGTGCCTTGACGGCGGAGAGCCATGTGGACACAGACTTAACGAAGCCTTACATTAAATGGGATT
TGCTTAAATACGACTTCACGGAGGAGCGTCTTAAACTTTTTGACCGTTACTTTAAGTATTGGGACCAGAC
GTATCACCCCAACTGCGTCAACTGCTTAGACGATCGCTGCATCTTACATTGTGCAAACTTTAATGTTTTA
TTTTCCACAGTTTTTCCGCCGACTTCCTTCGGGCCACTGGTACGCAAGATTTTTGTCGACGGCGTGCCGT
TTGTAGTCTCTACGGGGTACCACTTTCGTGAACTTGGTGTTGTTCATAACCAGGATGTTAATTTACATTC
GTCACGTCTTTCATTCAAAGAGTTACTGGTATACGCGGCCGATCCCGCCATGCACGCAGCGTCCGGGAAT
TTACTTCTGGATAAACGTACTACGTGTTTCAGTGTTGCAGCGCTGACCAACAATGTAGCTTTCCAAACAG
TAAAACCAGGGAATTTCAATAAGGATTTTTACGACTTCGCAGTCAGTAAGGGTTTTTTTAAAGAGGGGAG
CTCGGTTGAGTTAAAACACTTTTTTTTCGCTCAGGATGGGAACGCTGCAATCTCCGATTACGACTACTAT
CGCTACAACTTACCTACGATGTGCGATATTCGCCAATTACTGTTCGTAGTTGAAGTAGTAGACAAGTATT
TCGACTGTTACGATGGAGGATGTATTAATGCGAACCAAGTAATCGTCAATAATTTAGATAAATCTGCAGG
TTTTCCCTTTAATAAGTGGGGAAAGGCGCGCCTGTACTACGATTCAATGTCGTATGAGGACCAGGACGCT
CTTTTCGCATATACCAAACGCAATGTTATCCCGACGATTACGCAAATGAATCTGAAATATGCCATTTCCG
CTAAAAATCGCGCTCGCACGGTCGCGGGAGTATCGATTTGTTCTACTATGACTAACCGCCAATTCCATCA
AAAGTTGCTTAAATCTATCGCAGCAACGCGTGGGGCAACGGTGGTCATCGGGACCTCGAAGTTTTATGGA
GGTTGGCACAACATGCTGAAAACCGTGTATAGTGACGTGGAAAACCCGCATCTGATGGGGTGGGATTATC
CGAAATGCGATCGCGCAATGCCTAATATGCTTCGCATCATGGCCTCTTTAGTGCTAGCACGTAAGCATAC
GACATGTTGCAGCTTGTCCCATCGCTTTTACCGTTTAGCTAATGAGTGCGCACAAGTATTATCGGAGATG
GTAATGTGCGGCGGGAGTTTATACGTGAAGCCAGGTGGTACTAGTTCTGGGGATGCAACCACAGCGTATG
CTAATTCGGTTTTCAATATCTGTCAGGCCGTTACCGCCAACGTAAACGCACTTCTGTCAACGGATGGTAA
TAAAATTGCTGATAAGTACGTACGCAACCTGCAACATCGTCTGTATGAGTGCCTTTATCGCAACCGCGAT
GTCGACACCGACTTTGTAAACGAGTTCTATGCATATTTGCGTAAGCATTTCTCTATGATGATCCTTTCAG
ACGATGCCGTTGTGTGTTTCAACAGTACCTATGCCTCGCAAGGCCTAGTAGCCTCCATCAAAAACTTTAA
GTCCGTTCTTTACTATCAGAACAACGTCTTTATGTCAGAGGCCAAGTGCTGGACCGAGACGGACTTAACT
AAAGGCCCACACGAGTTCTGCTCACAACATACTATGCTTGTAAAGCAAGGTGATGACTACGTCTATCTTC
CTTATCCTGACCCAAGCCGCATCCTGGGAGCTGGTTGTTTCGTTGACGATATCGTGAAGACCGATGGCAC
CCTGATGATTGAGCGTTTCGTCTCTCTGGCGATTGACGCGTATCCGTTAACTAAGCACCCCAATCAAGAA
TACGCGGACGTTTTTCACTTATACTTACAGTATATCCGTAAGTTACACGATGAGCTGACCGGTCACATGC
TTGATATGTACAGCGTTATGCTGACGAATGACAACACTTCGCGTTATTGGGAGCCTGAGTTTTATGAAGC
GATGTATACACCTCACACAGTTCTGCAGTAAGCTTGCGGCCGCACTCGAGTCTGGTAAAGAAACCGCTGC
TGCGAAATTTGAACGCCAGCACATGGACTCGTCTACTAGCGCAGCTTAATTAACCTAGGCTGCTGCCACC
GCTGAGCAATAACTAGCATAACCCCTTGGGGCCTCTAAACGGGTCTTGAGGGGTTTTTTGCTGAAACCTC
AGGCATTTGAGAAGCACACGGTCACACTGCTTCCGGTAGTCAATAAACCGGTAAACCAGCAATAGACATA
AGCGGCTATTTAACGACCCTGCCCTGAACCGACGACAAGCTGACGACCGGGTCTCCGCAAGTGGCACTTT
TCGGGGAAATGTGCGCGGAACCCCTATTTGTTTATTTTTCTAAATACATTCAAATATGTATCCGCTCATG
AATTAATTCTTAGAAAAACTCATCGAGCATCAAATGAAACTGCAATTTATTCATATCAGGATTATCAATA
CCATATTTTTGAAAAAGCCGTTTCTGTAATGAAGGAGAAAACTCACCGAGGCAGTTCCATAGGATGGCAA
GATCCTGGTATCGGTCTGCGATTCCGACTCGTCCAACATCAATACAACCTATTAATTTCCCCTCGTCAAA
AATAAGGTTATCAAGTGAGAAATCACCATGAGTGACGACTGAATCCGGTGAGAATGGCAAAAGTTTATGC
ATTTCTTTCCAGACTTGTTCAACAGGCCAGCCATTACGCTCGTCATCAAAATCACTCGCATCAACCAAAC
CGTTATTCATTCGTGATTGCGCCTGAGCGAGACGAAATACGCGGTCGCTGTTAAAAGGACAATTACAAAC
AGGAATCGAATGCAACCGGCGCAGGAACACTGCCAGCGCATCAACAATATTTTCACCTGAATCAGGATAT
TCTTCTAATACCTGGAATGCTGTTTTCCCGGGGATCGCAGTGGTGAGTAACCATGCATCATCAGGAGTAC
GGATAAAATGCTTGATGGTCGGAAGAGGCATAAATTCCGTCAGCCAGTTTAGTCTGACCATCTCATCTGT
AACATCATTGGCAACGCTACCTTTGCCATGTTTCAGAAACAACTCTGGCGCATCGGGCTTCCCATACAAT
CGATAGATTGTCGCACCTGATTGCCCGACATTATCGCGAGCCCATTTATACCCATATAAATCAGCATCCA
TGTTGGAATTTAATCGCGGCCTAGAGCAAGACGTTTCCCGTTGAATATGGCTCATACTCTTCCTTTTTCA
ATATTATTGAAGCATTTATCAGGGTTATTGTCTCATGAGCGGATACATATTTGAATGTATTTAGAAAAAT
AAACAAATAGGCATGCAGCGCTCTTCCGCTTCCTCGCTCACTGACTCGCTACGCTCGGTCGTTCGACTGC
GGCGAGCGGTGTCAGCTCACTCAAAAGCGGTAATACGGTTATCCACAGAATCAGGGGATAAAGCCGGAAA
GAACATGTGAGCAAAAAGCAAAGCACCGGAAGAAGCCAACGCCGCAGGCGTTTTTCCATAGGCTCCGCCC
CCCTGACGAGCATCACAAAAATCGACGCTCAAGCCAGAGGTGGCGAAACCCGACAGGACTATAAAGATAC
CAGGCGTTTCCCCCTGGAAGCTCCCTCGTGCGCTCTCCTGTTCCGACCCTGCCGCTTACCGGATACCTGT
CCGCCTTTCTCCCTTCGGGAAGCGTGGCGCTTTCTCATAGCTCACGCTGTTGGTATCTCAGTTCGGTGTA
GGTCGTTCGCTCCAAGCTGGGCTGTGTGCACGAACCCCCCGTTCAGCCCGACCGCTGCGCCTTATCCGGT
AACTATCGTCTTGAGTCCAACCCGGTAAGACACGACTTATCGCCACTGGCAGCAGCCATTGGTAACTGAT
TTAGAGGACTTTGTCTTGAAGTTATGCACCTGTTAAGGCTAAACTGAAAGAACAGATTTTGGTGAGTGCG
GTCCTCCAACCCACTTACCTTGGTTCAAAGAGTTGGTAGCTCAGCGAACCTTGAGAAAACCACCGTTGGT
AGCGGTGGTTTTTCTTTATTTATGAGATGATGAATCAATCGGTCTATCAAGTCAACGAACAGCTATTCCG
TTACTCTAGATTTCAGTGCAATTTATCTCTTCAAATGTAGCACCTGAAGTCAGCCCCATACGATATAAGT
TGTAATTCTCATGTTAGTCATGCCCCGCGCCCACCGGAAGGAGCTGACTGGGTTGAAGGCTCTCAAGGGC
ATCGGTCGAGATCCCGGTGCCTAATGAGTGAGCTAACTTACATTAATTGCGTTGCGCTCACTGCCCGCTT
TCCAGTCGGGAAACCTGTCGTGCCAGCTGCATTAATGAATCGGCCAACGCGCGGGGAGAGGCGGTTTGCG
TATTGGGCGCCAGGGTGGTTTTTCTTTTCACCAGTGAGACGGGCAACAGCTGATTGCCCTTCACCGCCTG
GCCCTGAGAGAGTTGCAGCAAGCGGTCCACGCTGGTTTGCCCCAGCAGGCGAAAATCCTGTTTGATGGTG
GTTAACGGCG
